>Addgene plasmid #169891 | pSin4 UAP1 F383G | addgene full sequence | sequence record 333152 | Addgene NGS Result
GGCTCCGGTGCCCGTCAGTGGGCAGAGCGCACATCGCCCACAGTCCCCGAGAAGTTGGGGGGAGGGGTCG
GCAATTGAACCGGTGCCTAGAGAAGGTGGCGCGGGGTAAACTGGGAAAGTGATGTCGTGTACTGGCTCCG
CCTTTTTCCCGAGGGTGGGGGAGAACCGTATATAAGTGCAGTAGTCGCCGTGAACGTTCTTTTTCGCAAC
GGGTTTGCCGCCAGAACACAGGTAAGTGCCGTGTGTGGTTCCCGCGGGCCTGGCCTCTTTACGGGTTATG
GCCCTTGCGTGCCTTGAATTACTTCCACCTGGCTGCAGTACGTGATTCTTGATCCCGAGCTTCGGGTTGG
AAGTGGGTGGGAGAGTTCGAGGCCTTGCGCTTAAGGAGCCCCTTCGCCTCGTGCTTGAGTTGAGGCCTGG
CCTGGGCGCTGGGGCCGCCGCGTGCGAATCTGGTGGCACCTTCGCGCCTGTCTCGCTGCTTTCGATAAGT
CTCTAGCCATTTAAAATTTTTGATGACCTGCTGCGACGCTTTTTTTCTGGCAAGATAGTCTTGTAAATGC
GGGCCAAGATCTGCACACTGGTATTTCGGTTTTTGGGGCCGCGGGCGGCGACGGGGCCCGTGCGTCCCAG
CGCACATGTTCGGCGAGGCGGGGCCTGCGAGCGCGGCCACCGAGAATCGGACGGGGGTAGTCTCAAGCTG
GCCGGCCTGCTCTGGTGCCTGGCCTCGCGCCGCCGTGTATCGCCCCGCCCTGGGCGGCAAGGCTGGCCCG
GTCGGCACCAGTTGCGTGAGCGGAAAGATGGCCGCTTCCCGGCCCTGCTGCAGGGAGCTCAAAATGGAGG
ACGCGGCGCTCGGGAGAGCGGGCGGGTGAGTCACCCACACAAAGGAAAAGGGCCTTTCCGTCCTCAGCCG
TCGCTTCATGTGACTCCACGGAGTACCGGGCGCCGTCCAGGCACCTCGATTAGTTCTCGAGCTTTTGGAG
TACGTCGTCTTTAGGTTGGGGGGAGGGGTTTTATGCGATGGAGTTTCCCCACACTGAGTGGGTGGAGACT
GAAGTTAGGCCAGCTTGGCACTTGATGTAATTCTCCTTGGAATTTGCCCTTTTTGAGTTTGGATCTTGGT
TCATTCTCAAGCCTCAGACAGTGGTTCAAAGTTTTTTTCTTCCATTTCAGGTGTCGTGAGGAATTGATCC
TTCGAACTAGTATGAACATTAATGACCTCAAACTCACGTTGTCCAAAGCTGGGCAAGAGCACCTACTACG
TTTCTGGAATGAGCTTGAAGAAGCCCAACAGGTAGAACTTTATGCAGAGCTCCAGGCCATGAACTTTGAG
GAGCTGAACTTCTTTTTCCAAAAGGCCATTGAAGGTTTTAACCAGTCTTCTCACCAAAAGAATGTGGATG
CACGAATGGAACCTGTGCCTCGAGAGGTATTAGGCAGTGCTACAAGGGATCAAGATCAGCTCCAGGCCTG
GGAAAGTGAAGGACTTTTCCAGATTTCTCAGAATAAAGTAGCAGTTCTTCTTCTAGCTGGTGGGCAGGGG
ACAAGACTCGGCGTTGCATATCCTAAGGGGATGTATGATGTTGGTTTGCCATCCCGTAAGACACTTTTTC
AGATTCAAGCAGAGCGTATCCTGAAGCTACAGCAGGTTGCTGAAAAATATTATGGCAACAAATGCATTAT
TCCATGGTATATAATGACCAGTGGCAGAACAATGGAATCTACAAAGGAGTTCTTCACCAAGCACAAGTAC
TTTGGTTTAAAAAAAGAGAATGTAATCTTTTTTCAGCAAGGAATGCTCCCCGCCATGAGTTTTGATGGGA
AAATTATTTTGGAAGAGAAGAACAAAGTTTCTATGGCTCCAGATGGGAATGGTGGTCTTTATCGGGCACT
TGCAGCCCAGAATATTGTGGAGGATATGGAGCAAAGAGGCATTTGGAGCATTCATGTCTATTGTGTTGAC
AACATATTAGTAAAAGTGGCAGACCCACGGTTCATTGGATTTTGCATTCAGAAAGGAGCAGACTGTGGAG
CAAAGGTGGTAGAGAAAACGAACCCTACAGAACCAGTTGGAGTGGTTTGCCGAGTGGATGGAGTTTACCA
GGTGGTAGAATATAGTGAGATTTCCCTGGCAACAGCTCAAAAACGAAGCTCAGACGGACGACTGCTGTTC
AATGCGGGGAACATTGCCAACCATTTCTTCACTGTACCATTTCTGAGAGATGTTGTCAATGTTTATGAAC
CTCAGTTGCAGCACCATGTGGCTCAAAAGAAGATTCCTTATGTGGATACCCAAGGACAGTTAATTAAGCC
AGACAAACCCAATGGAATAAAGATGGAAAAATTTGTCGGTGACATCTTCCAGTTTGCAAAGAAGTTTGTG
GTATATGAAGTATTGCGAGAAGATGAGTTTTCCCCACTAAAGAATGCTGATAGTCAGAATGGGAAAGACA
ACCCTACTACTGCAAGGCATGCTTTGATGTCCCTTCATCATTGCTGGGTCCTCAATGCAGGGGGCCATTT
CATAGATGAAAATGGCTCTCGCCTTCCAGCAATTCCCCGCTTGAAGGATGCCAATGATGTACCAATCCAA
TGTGAAATCTCTCCTCTTATCTCCTATGCTGGAGAAGGATTAGAAAGTTATGTGGCAGATAAAGAGTTCC
ATGCACCTCTAATCATCGATGAGAATGGAGTTCATGAGCTGGTGAAAAATGGTATTTGAGAATTCGAAGC
TTGAGCTCGAGATCTGAGTCCGGTAGCGCTAGTTCGAAGGATCCGCATGCATCTAGGGCGGCCAATTCCG
CCCCTCTCCCCCCCCCCCCTCTCCCTCCCCCCCCCCTAACGTTACTGGCCGAAGCCGCTTGGAATAAGGC
CGGTGTGCGTTTGTCTATATGTTATTTTCCACCATATTGCCGTCTTTTGGCAATGTGAGGGCCCGGAAAC
CTGGCCCTGTCTTCTTGACGAGCATTCCTAGGGGTCTTTCCCCTCTCGCCAAAGGAATGCAAGGTCTGTT
GAATGTCGTGAAGGAAGCAGTTCCTCTGGAAGCTTCTTGAAGACAAACAACGTCTGTAGCGACCCTTTGC
AGGCAGCGGAACCCCCCACCTGGCGACAGGTGCCTCTGCGGCCAAAAGCCACGTGTATAAGATACACCTG
CAAAGGCGGCACAACCCCAGTGCCACGTTGTGAGTTGGATAGTTGTGGAAAGAGTCAAATGGCTCTCCTC
AAGCGTATTCAACAAGGGGCTGAAGGATGCCCAGAAGGTACCCCATTGTATGGGATCTGATCTGGGGCCT
CGGTGCACATGCTTTACATGTGTTTAGTCGAGGTTAAAAAAACGTCTAGGCCCCCCGAACCACGGGGACG
TGGTTTTCCTTTGAAAAACACGATGATAAGCTTGCCACAACCCACAAGGAGACGACCTTCCATGACCGAG
TACAAGCCCACGGTGCGCCTCGCCACCCGCGACGACGTCCCCCGGGCCGTACGCACCCTCGCCGCCGCGT
TCGCCGACTACCCCGCCACGCGCCACACCGTCGACCCGGACCGCCACATCGAGCGGGTCACCGAGCTGCA
AGAACTCTTCCTCACGCGCGTCGGGCTCGACATCGGCAAGGTGTGGGTCGCGGACGACGGCGCCGCGGTG
GCGGTCTGGACCACGCCGGAGAGCGTCGAAGCGGGGGCGGTGTTCGCCGAGATCGGCCCGCGCATGGCCG
AGTTGAGCGGTTCCCGGCTGGCCGCGCAGCAACAGATGGAAGGCCTCCTGGCGCCGCACCGGCCCAAGGA
GCCCGCGTGGTTCCTGGCCACCGTCGGCGTCTCGCCCGACCACCAGGGCAAGGGTCTGGGCAGCGCCGTC
GTGCTCCCCGGAGTGGAGGCGGCCGAGCGCGCCGGGGTGCCCGCCTTCCTGGAGACCTCCGCGCCCCGCA
ACCTCCCCTTCTACGAGCGGCTCGGCTTCACCGTCACCGCCGACGTCGAGGTGCCCGAAGGACCGCGCAC
CTGGTGCATGACCCGCAAGCCCGGTGCCTGATAATAGGCGGCCGCTCGAGACCTAGAAAAACATGGAGCA
ATCACAAGTAGCAATACAGCAGCTACCAATGCTGATTGTGCCTGGCTAGAAGCACAAGAGGAGGAGGAGG
TGGGTTTTCCAGTCACACCTCAGGTACCTTTAAGACCAATGACTTACAAGGCAGCTGTAGATCTTAGCCA
CTTTTTAAAAGAAAAGGGGGGACTGGAAGGGCTAATTCACTCCCAACGAAGACAAGATCTGCTTTTTGCT
TGTACTGGGTCTCTCTGGTTAGACCAGATCTGAGCCTGGGAGCTCTCTGGCTAACTAGGGAACCCACTGC
TTAAGCCTCAATAAAGCTTGCCTTGAGTGCTTCAAGTAGTGTGTGCCCGTCTGTTGTGTGACTCTGGTAA
CTAGAGATCCCTCAGACCCTTTTAGTCAGTGTGGAAAATCTCTAGCAGTAGTAGTTCATGTCATCTTATT
ATTCAGTATTTATAACTTGCAAAGAAATGAATATCAGAGAGTGAGAGGCCTTGACATTATAATAGATTTA
GCAGGAATTGAACTAGGAGTGGAGCACACAGGCAAAGTTCTAGAGCTCGCTGATCAGCCTCGACTGTGCC
TTCTAGTTGCCAGCCATCTGTTGTTTGCCCCTCCCCCGTGCCTTCCTTGACCCTGGAAGGTGCCACTCCC
ACTGTCCTTTCCTAATAAAATGAGGAAATTGCATCGCATTGTCTGAGTAGGTGTCATTCTATTCTGGGGG
GTGGGGTGGGGCAGGACAGCAAGGGGGAGGATTGGGAAGACAATAGCAGGCATGCTGGGGATGCGGTGGG
CTCTATGGCTTCTGAGGCGGAAAGAACCAGCTGGGGGCGCGCCCCTCGAGGCCGCCATGGTCATAGCTGT
TTGACGTCAGGTGGCACTTTTCGGGGAAATGTGCGCGGAACCCCTATTTGTTTATTTTTCTAAATACATT
CAAATATGTATCCGCTCACGAGACAATAACCCTGATAAATGCTTCAATAATATTGAAAAAGGAAGAGTAT
GAGTATTCAACATTTCCGTGTCGCCCTTATTCCCTTTTTTGCGGCATTTTGCCTTCCTGTTTTTGCTCAC
CCAGAAACGCTGGTGAAAGTAAAAGATGCTGAAGATCAGTTGGGTGCACGAGTGGGTTACATCGAACTGG
ATCTCAACAGCGGTAAGATCCTTGAGAGTTTTCGCCCCGAAGAACGTTTTCCAATGATGAGCACTTTTAA
AGTTCTGCTATGTGGCGCGGTATTATCCCGTATTGACGCCGGGCAAGAGCAACTCGGTCGCCGCATACAC
TATTCTCAGAATGACTTGGTTGAGTACTCACCAGTCACAGAAAAGCATCTTACGGATGGCATGACAGTAA
GAGAATTATGCAGTGCTGCCATAACCATGAGTGATAACACTGCGGCCAACTTACTTCTGACAACGATCGG
AGGACCGAAGGAGCTAACCGCTTTTTTGCACAACATGGGGGATCATGTAACTCGCCTTGATCGTTGGGAA
CCGGAGCTGAATGAAGCCATACCAAACGACGAGCGTGACACCACGATGCCTGTAGCAATGGCAACAACGT
TGCGCAAACTATTAACTGGCGAACTACTTACTCTAGCTTCCCGGCAACAATTAATAGACTGGATGGAGGC
GGATAAAGTTGCAGGACCACTTCTGCGCTCGGCCCTTCCGGCTGGCTGGTTTATTGCTGATAAATCTGGA
GCCGGTGAGCGTGGGTCTCGCGGTATCATTGCAGCACTGGGGCCAGATGGTAAGCCCTCCCGTATCGTAG
TTATCTACACGACGGGGAGTCAGGCAACTATGGATGAACGAAATAGACAGATCGCTGAGATAGGTGCCTC
ACTGATTAAGCATTGGTAACTGTCAGACCAAGTTTACTCATATATACTTTAGATTGATTTAAAACTTCAT
TTTTAATTTAAAAGGATCTAGGTGAAGATCCTTTTTGATAATCTCATGACCAAAATCCCTTAACGTGAGT
TTTCGTTCCACTGAGCGTCAGACCCCGTAGAAAAGATCAAAGGATCTTCTTGAGATCCTTTTTTTCTGCG
CGTAATCTGCTGCTTGCAAACAAAAAAACCACCGCTACCAGCGGTGGTTTGTTTGCCGGATCAAGAGCTA
CCAACTCTTTTTCCGAAGGTAACTGGCTTCAGCAGAGCGCAGATACCAAATACTGTTCTTCTAGTGTAGC
CGTAGTTAGGCCACCACTTCAAGAACTCTGTAGCACCGCCTACATACCTCGCTCTGCTAATCCTGTTACC
AGTGGCTGCTGCCAGTGGCGATAAGTCGTGTCTTACCGGGTTGGACTCAAGACGATAGTTACCGGATAAG
GCGCAGCGGTCGGGCTGAACGGGGGGTTCGTGCACACAGCCCAGCTTGGAGCGAACGACCTACACCGAAC
TGAGATACCTACAGCGTGAGCTATGAGAAAGCGCCACGCTTCCCGAAGGGAGAAAGGCGGACAGGTATCC
GGTAAGCGGCAGGGTCGGAACAGGAGAGCGCACGAGGGAGCTTCCAGGGGGAAACGCCTGGTATCTTTAT
AGTCCTGTCGGGTTTCGCCACCTCTGACTTGAGCGTCGATTTTTGTGATGCTCGTCAGGGGGGCGGAGCC
TATGGAAAAACGCCAGCAACGCGGCCTTTTTACGGTTCTGGCCTTTTGCACGGACCGCCACTGCCAATTA
CCTGTGGTTTCATTTACTCTAAACCTGTGATTCCTCTGAATTATTTTCATTTTAAAGAAATTGTATTTGT
TAAATATGTACTACAAACTTAGTAGTTGGAAGGGCTAATTCACTCCCAAAGAAGACAAGATATCCTTGAT
CTGTGGATCTACCACACACAAGGCTACTTCCCTGATTAGCAGAACTACACACCAGGGCCAGGGGTCAGAT
ATCCACTGACCTTTGGATGGTGCTACAAGCTAGTACCAGTTGAGCCAGATAAGGTAGAAGAGGCCAATAA
AGGAGAGAACACCAGCTTGTTACACCCTGTGAGCCTGCATGGGATGGATGACCCGGAGAGAGAAGTGTTA
GAGTGGAGGTTTGACAGCCGCCTAGCATTTCATCACGTGGCCCGAGAGCTGCATCCGGAGTACTTCAAGA
ACTGCTGATATCGAGCTTGCTACAAGGGACTTTCCGCTGGGGACTTTCCAGGGAGGCGTGGCCTGGGCGG
GACTGGGGAGTGGCGAGCCCTCAGATCCTGCATATAAGCAGCTGCTTTTTGCCTGTACTGGGTCTCTCTG
GTTAGACCAGATCTGAGCCTGGGAGCTCTCTGGCTAACTAGGGAACCCACTGCTTAAGCCTCAATAAAGC
TTGCCTTGAGTGCTTCAAGTAGTGTGTGCCCGTCTGTTGTGTGACTCTGGTAACTAGAGATCCCTCAGAC
CCTTTTAGTCAGTGTGGAAAATCTCTAGCAGTGGCGCCCGAACAGGGACTTGAAAGCGAAAGGGAAACCA
GAGGAGCTCTCTCGACGCAGGACTCGGCTTGCTGAAGCGCGCACGGCAAGAGGCGAGGGGCGGCGACTGG
TGAGTACGCCAAAAATTTTGACTAGCGGAGGCTAGAAGGAGAGAGATGGGTGCGAGAGCGTCAGTATTAA
GCGGGGGAGAATTAGATCGCGATGGGAAAAAATTCGGTTAAGGCCAGGGGGAAAGAAAAAATATAAATTA
AAACATATAGTATGGGCAAGCAGGGAGCTAGAACGATTCGCAGTTAATCCTGGCCTGTTAGAAACATCAG
AAGGCTGTAGACAAATACTGGGACAGCTACAACCATCCCTTCAGACAGGATCAGAAGAACTTAGATCATT
ATATAATACAGTAGCAACCCTCTATTGTGTGCATCAAAGGATAGAGATAAAAGACACCAAGGAAGCTTTA
GACAAGATAGAGGAAGAGCAAAACAAAAGTAAGACCACCGCACAGCAAGCGGCCGCTGATCTTCAGACCT
GGAGGAGGAGATATGAGGGACAATTGGAGAAGTGAATTATATAAATATAAAGTAGTAAAAATTGAACCAT
TAGGAGTAGCACCCACCAAGGCAAAGAGAAGAGTGGTGCAGAGAGAAAAAAGAGCAGTGGGAATAGGAGC
TTTGTTCCTTGGGTTCTTGGGAGCAGCAGGAAGCACTATGGGCGCAGCGTCAATGACGCTGACGGTACAG
GCCAGACAATTATTGTCTGGTATAGTGCAGCAGCAGAACAATTTGCTGAGGGCTATTGAGGCGCAACAGC
ATCTGTTGCAACTCACAGTCTGGGGCATCAAGCAGCTCCAGGCAAGAATCCTGGCTGTGGAAAGATACCT
AAAGGATCAACAGCTCCTGGGGATTTGGGGTTGCTCTGGAAAACTCATTTGCACCACTGCTGTGCCTTGG
AATGCTAGTTGGAGTAATAAATCTCTGGAACAGATTTGGAATCACACGACCTGGATGGAGTGGGACAGAG
AAATTAACAATTACACAAGCTTAATACACTCCTTAATTGAAGAATCGCAAAACCAGCAAGAAAAGAATGA
ACAAGAATTATTGGAATTAGATAAATGGGCAAGTTTGTGGAATTGGTTTAACATAACAAATTGGCTGTGG
TATATAAAATTATTCATAATGATAGTAGGAGGCTTGGTAGGTTTAAGAATAGTTTTTGCTGTACTTTCTA
TAGTGAATAGAGTTAGGCAGGGATATTCACCATTATCGTTTCAGACCCACCTCCCAACCCCGAGGGGACC
CGACAGGCCCGAAGGAATAGAAGAAGAAGGTGGAGAGAGAGACAGAGACAGATCCATTCGATTAGTGAAC
GGATCTCGACGGTATCGCCACAAATGGCAGTATTCATCCACAATTTTAAAAGAAAGGGGGGGATTGGGGG
GTACAGTGCAGGGGAAAGAATAGTAGACATAATAGCAACAGACATACAAACTAAAGAATTACAAAAACAA
ATTACAAAAATTCAAAATTTTCGGGTTTATTACAGGGACAGCAGAGATCCACTTTGGATCGATAAGCTTT
GCAAAGATGGATAAAGTTTTAAACAGAGAGGAATCTTTGCAGCTAATGGACCTTCTAGGTCTTGAAAGGA
GTGGGAATT
Features (pLannotate 1.2.2; 20 found; start..end, strand, type, name):
      1..1179    +  promoter       EF-1α promoter: strong constitutive promoter for human elongation factor EF-1α
   1202..2716    +  CDS            UAP1: UAP1_HUMAN - Also known as SPAG2. Experimental evidence at protein level: Swiss-Prot protein existence level 1. Converts UTP and GlcNAc-1-P into UDP-GlcNAc, and UTP and GalNAc-1-P into UDP-GalNAc. Isoform AGX1 has 2 to 3 times higher activity towards GalNAc-1-P, while isoform AGX2 has 8 times more activity towards GlcNAc-1-P. From Homo sapiens (Human).
   2719..2762    -  misc_feature   MCS (fragment): multiple cloning site
   2927..3389    +  misc_feature   IRES: internal ribosome entry site (IRES) of the encephalomyocarditis virus (EMCV)
   3422..4021    +  CDS            PuroR: puromycin N-acetyltransferase; pac from Streptomyces alboniger; confers resistance to puromycin
   4028..4222    +  CDS            nef (fragment): NEF_HV1Z2 - Experimental evidence at protein level: Swiss-Prot protein existence level 1. Extracellular Nef protein targets CD4(+) T-lymphocytes for apoptosis by interacting with CXCR4 surface receptors. From Human immunodeficiency virus type 1 group M subtype D (isolate Z2/CDC-Z34) (HIV-1).
   4224..4457    +  LTR            3' LTR (ΔU3): self-inactivating 3' long terminal repeat (LTR) from HIV-1
   4614..4838    +  polyA_signal   bGH poly(A) signal: bovine growth hormone polyadenylation signal
   4842..4863    +  promoter       SV40 promoter (fragment): SV40 enhancer and early promoter
   4934..5038    +  promoter       AmpR promoter: bla
   5039..5899    +  CDS            AmpR: β-lactamase; bla; confers resistance to ampicillin, carbenicillin, and related antibiotics
   6070..6658    +  rep_origin     ori: high-copy-number ColE1/pMB1/pBR322/pUC origin of replication
   6816..7145    +  CDS            nef (fragment): NEF_HV1BR - Experimental evidence at protein level: Swiss-Prot protein existence level 1. Extracellular Nef protein targets CD4(+) T-lymphocytes for apoptosis by interacting with CXCR4 surface receptors (PubMed:14990729). From Human immunodeficiency virus type 1 group M subtype B (isolate BRU/LAI) (HIV-1).
   7193..7450    +  LTR            5' LTR (truncated): truncated 5' long terminal repeat (LTR) from HIV-1
   7497..7622    +  misc_feature   HIV-1 Ψ: packaging signal of human immunodeficiency virus type 1
   7606..7969    +  CDS            HIV-1 gag (fragment): gag protein from human immunodeficiency virus 1; gag
   8115..8348    +  misc_feature   RRE: The Rev response element (RRE) of HIV-1 allows for Rev-dependent mRNA export from the nucleus to the cytoplasm.
   8725..8825    +  CDS            Rev (fragment): human immunodeficiency virus 1 (HIV-1) Rev protein; rev; enhances nuclear export of unspliced and incompletely spliced viral mRNAs
   8864..8981    +  misc_feature   cPPT/CTS: central polypurine tract and central termination sequence of HIV-1
   9037..9103    +  CDS            small t antigen (fragment): SV40 (simian virus 40) small t antigen
