[The description below was written by a language model from this plasmid's Addgene catalogue record and pLannotate feature annotations shown in this document.]
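Description:
pSin4 UAP1 F383G is a self-inactivating HIV-1-based lentiviral expression plasmid built on the pSin4 EF1a IRES Puro backbone and intended for making stable mammalian cell lines. It is propagated in bacteria through a high-copy ColE1/pUC-type origin with ampicillin selection (β-lactamase under its own promoter). The viral portion, which wraps around the numbering of the circular 9.1 kb sequence, contains a truncated 5' LTR, the Ψ packaging signal with an adjoining gag fragment, the Rev response element for Rev-dependent nuclear export of the genomic RNA, and the cPPT/CTS. It ends in a ΔU3 3' LTR that silences LTR promoter activity after integration, followed by a bGH polyadenylation signal. Short nef, Rev and SV40 fragments in the annotation appear to be residual backbone sequence rather than functional genes.

Between the LTRs, the constitutive human EF-1α promoter drives a single bicistronic transcript. The first cistron is human UAP1, the UDP-N-acetylhexosamine pyrophosphorylase (also called AGX1/AGX2) that converts UTP and GlcNAc-1-phosphate or GalNAc-1-phosphate into the corresponding UDP-sugars. It carries a phenylalanine-to-glycine substitution at position 383 and has no tag. An EMCV IRES then allows translation of puromycin N-acetyltransferase from the same mRNA, so puromycin-resistant cells should also express the mutant enzyme. The record does not explain the functional consequence of F383G, but the associated publication concerns photocrosslinking of O-GlcNAc-modified proteins to neighbouring biomolecules. The depositor notes that detailed cloning history is no longer available.
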