Addgene plasmid #169891: pSin4 UAP1 F383G
Purpose: Used for generation of stable mammalian cell lines expressing UAP1 with with F383G mutation
Depositing lab: Jennifer Kohler. Depositing organization: University of Texas Southwestern Medical Center. Publication: Photocrosslinking O-GlcNAcylated Proteins to Neighboring Biomolecules. Capota E, Wu H, Kohler JJ. Curr Protoc. 2021 Jul;1(7):e201. doi: 10.1002/cpz1.201. PubMed 34288588.
Backbone
  Vector backbone: pSin4 EF1a IRES Puro
  Backbone size w/o insert (bp): 7500
  Vector type: Mammalian Expression, Lentiviral
  Selectable markers: Puromycin
Growth in bacteria
  Bacterial resistance: Ampicillin, 100 μg/mL
  Growth temperature: 37°C
  Growth strain: NEB Stable
  Copy number: Unknown
Gene/Insert
  Gene/Insert name: UDP-N-acetylhexosamine pyrophosphorylase (alt name: UAP1)
  Species: H. sapiens (human)
  Insert size (bp): 1518
  Mutation: Changed Phenylalanine (F) at position 383 to glycine (G)
  GenBank ID: 6675
  Entrez Gene: UAP1 (a.k.a. AGX, AGX1, AGX2, SPAG2)
  Tag / fusion protein: None (C terminal on backbone)
Terms and licenses: Academic/Nonprofit Terms; Industry Terms: Not Available to Industry
Depositor comments: This plasmid was generated in the lab a long time ago and we cannot locate detailed cloning information at this point.
How to cite: pSin4 UAP1 F383G was a gift from Jennifer Kohler (Addgene plasmid # 169891 ; http://n2t.net/addgene:169891 ; RRID:Addgene_169891)
